>Addgene plasmid #246017 | pLentiCRISPRv2-sgFXN-1 | addgene full sequence | sequence record 488028 | Addgene NGS Result
GAAGATCCTTTGATCTTTTCTACGGGGTCTGACGCTCAGTGGAACGAAAACTCACGTTAAGGGATTTTGG
TCATGAGATTATCAAAAAGGATCTTCACCTAGATCCTTTTAAATTAAAAATGAAGTTTTAAATCAATCTA
AAGTATATATGAGTAAACTTGGTCTGACAGTTACCAATGCTTAATCAGTGAGGCACCTATCTCAGCGATC
TGTCTATTTCGTTCATCCATAGTTGCCTGACTCCCCGTCGTGTAGATAACTACGATACGGGAGGGCTTAC
CATCTGGCCCCAGTGCTGCAATGATACCGCGAGACCCACGCTCACCGGCTCCAGATTTATCAGCAATAAA
CCAGCCAGCCGGAAGGGCCGAGCGCAGAAGTGGTCCTGCAACTTTATCCGCCTCCATCCAGTCTATTAAT
TGTTGCCGGGAAGCTAGAGTAAGTAGTTCGCCAGTTAATAGTTTGCGCAACGTTGTTGCCATTGCTACAG
GCATCGTGGTGTCACGCTCGTCGTTTGGTATGGCTTCATTCAGCTCCGGTTCCCAACGATCAAGGCGAGT
TACATGATCCCCCATGTTGTGCAAAAAAGCGGTTAGCTCCTTCGGTCCTCCGATCGTTGTCAGAAGTAAG
TTGGCCGCAGTGTTATCACTCATGGTTATGGCAGCACTGCATAATTCTCTTACTGTCATGCCATCCGTAA
GATGCTTTTCTGTGACTGGTGAGTACTCAACCAAGTCATTCTGAGAATAGTGTATGCGGCGACCGAGTTG
CTCTTGCCCGGCGTCAATACGGGATAATACCGCGCCACATAGCAGAACTTTAAAAGTGCTCATCATTGGA
AAACGTTCTTCGGGGCGAAAACTCTCAAGGATCTTACCGCTGTTGAGATCCAGTTCGATGTAACCCACTC
GTGCACCCAACTGATCTTCAGCATCTTTTACTTTCACCAGCGTTTCTGGGTGAGCAAAAACAGGAAGGCA
AAATGCCGCAAAAAAGGGAATAAGGGCGACACGGAAATGTTGAATACTCATACTCTTCCTTTTTCAATAT
TATTGAAGCATTTATCAGGGTTATTGTCTCATGAGCGGATACATATTTGAATGTATTTAGAAAAATAAAC
AAATAGGGGTTCCGCGCACATTTCCCCGAAAAGTGCCACCTGACGTCGACGGATCGGGAGATCTCCCGAT
CCCCTATGGTGCACTCTCAGTACAATCTGCTCTGATGCCGCATAGTTAAGCCAGTATCTGCTCCCTGCTT
GTGTGTTGGAGGTCGCTGAGTAGTGCGCGAGCAAAATTTAAGCTACAACAAGGCAAGGCTTGACCGACAA
TTGCATGAAGAATCTGCTTAGGGTTAGGCGTTTTGCGCTGCTTCGCGATGTACGGGCCAGATATACGCGT
TGACATTGATTATTGACTAGTTATTAATAGTAATCAATTACGGGGTCATTAGTTCATAGCCCATATATGG
AGTTCCGCGTTACATAACTTACGGTAAATGGCCCGCCTGGCTGACCGCCCAACGACCCCCGCCCATTGAC
GTCAATAATGACGTATGTTCCCATAGTAACGCCAATAGGGACTTTCCATTGACGTCAATGGGTGGAGTAT
TTACGGTAAACTGCCCACTTGGCAGTACATCAAGTGTATCATATGCCAAGTACGCCCCCTATTGACGTCA
ATGACGGTAAATGGCCCGCCTGGCATTATGCCCAGTACATGACCTTATGGGACTTTCCTACTTGGCAGTA
CATCTACGTATTAGTCATCGCTATTACCATGGTGATGCGGTTTTGGCAGTACATCAATGGGCGTGGATAG
CGGTTTGACTCACGGGGATTTCCAAGTCTCCACCCCATTGACGTCAATGGGAGTTTGTTTTGGCACCAAA
ATCAACGGGACTTTCCAAAATGTCGTAACAACTCCGCCCCATTGACGCAAATGGGCGGTAGGCGTGTACG
GTGGGAGGTCTATATAAGCAGCGCGTTTTGCCTGTACTGGGTCTCTCTGGTTAGACCAGATCTGAGCCTG
GGAGCTCTCTGGCTAACTAGGGAACCCACTGCTTAAGCCTCAATAAAGCTTGCCTTGAGTGCTTCAAGTA
GTGTGTGCCCGTCTGTTGTGTGACTCTGGTAACTAGAGATCCCTCAGACCCTTTTAGTCAGTGTGGAAAA
TCTCTAGCAGTGGCGCCCGAACAGGGACTTGAAAGCGAAAGGGAAACCAGAGGAGCTCTCTCGACGCAGG
ACTCGGCTTGCTGAAGCGCGCACGGCAAGAGGCGAGGGGCGGCGACTGGTGAGTACGCCAAAAATTTTGA
CTAGCGGAGGCTAGAAGGAGAGAGATGGGTGCGAGAGCGTCAGTATTAAGCGGGGGAGAATTAGATCGCG
ATGGGAAAAAATTCGGTTAAGGCCAGGGGGAAAGAAAAAATATAAATTAAAACATATAGTATGGGCAAGC
AGGGAGCTAGAACGATTCGCAGTTAATCCTGGCCTGTTAGAAACATCAGAAGGCTGTAGACAAATACTGG
GACAGCTACAACCATCCCTTCAGACAGGATCAGAAGAACTTAGATCATTATATAATACAGTAGCAACCCT
CTATTGTGTGCATCAAAGGATAGAGATAAAAGACACCAAGGAAGCTTTAGACAAGATAGAGGAAGAGCAA
AACAAAAGTAAGACCACCGCACAGCAAGCGGCCGCTGATCTTCAGACCTGGAGGAGGAGATATGAGGGAC
AATTGGAGAAGTGAATTATATAAATATAAAGTAGTAAAAATTGAACCATTAGGAGTAGCACCCACCAAGG
CAAAGAGAAGAGTGGTGCAGAGAGAAAAAAGAGCAGTGGGAATAGGAGCTTTGTTCCTTGGGTTCTTGGG
AGCAGCAGGAAGCACTATGGGCGCAGCGTCAATGACGCTGACGGTACAGGCCAGACAATTATTGTCTGGT
ATAGTGCAGCAGCAGAACAATTTGCTGAGGGCTATTGAGGCGCAACAGCATCTGTTGCAACTCACAGTCT
GGGGCATCAAGCAGCTCCAGGCAAGAATCCTGGCTGTGGAAAGATACCTAAAGGATCAACAGCTCCTGGG
GATTTGGGGTTGCTCTGGAAAACTCATTTGCACCACTGCTGTGCCTTGGAATGCTAGTTGGAGTAATAAA
TCTCTGGAACAGATTTGGAATCACACGACCTGGATGGAGTGGGACAGAGAAATTAACAATTACACAAGCT
TAATACACTCCTTAATTGAAGAATCGCAAAACCAGCAAGAAAAGAATGAACAAGAATTATTGGAATTAGA
TAAATGGGCAAGTTTGTGGAATTGGTTTAACATAACAAATTGGCTGTGGTATATAAAATTATTCATAATG
ATAGTAGGAGGCTTGGTAGGTTTAAGAATAGTTTTTGCTGTACTTTCTATAGTGAATAGAGTTAGGCAGG
GATATTCACCATTATCGTTTCAGACCCACCTCCCAACCCCGAGGGGACCCGACAGGCCCGAAGGAATAGA
AGAAGAAGGTGGAGAGAGAGACAGAGACAGATCCATTCGATTAGTGAACGGATCGGCACTGCGTGCGCCA
ATTCTGCAGACAAATGGCAGTATTCATCCACAATTTTAAAAGAAAAGGGGGGATTGGGGGGTACAGTGCA
GGGGAAAGAATAGTAGACATAATAGCAACAGACATACAAACTAAAGAATTACAAAAACAAATTACAAAAA
TTCAAAATTTTCGGGTTTATTACAGGGACAGCAGAGATCCAGTTTGGTTAATTAAGGTACCGAGGGCCTA
TTTCCCATGATTCCTTCATATTTGCATATACGATACAAGGCTGTTAGAGAGATAATTAGAATTAATTTGA
CTGTAAACACAAAGATATTAGTACAAAATACGTGACGTAGAAAGTAATAATTTCTTGGGTAGTTTGCAGT
TTTAAAATTATGTTTTAAAATGGACTATCATATGCTTACCGTAACTTGAAAGTATTTCGATTTCTTGGCT
TTATATATCTTGTGGAAAGGACGAAACACCGCGGCGCGGATACTTACTGCGGTTTTAGAGCTAGAAATAG
CAAGTTAAAATAAGGCTAGTCCGTTATCAACTTGAAAAAGTGGCACCGAGTCGGTGCTTTTTTGAATTCG
CTAGCTAGGTCTTGAAAGGAGTGGGAATTGGCTCCGGTGCCCGTCAGTGGGCAGAGCGCACATCGCCCAC
AGTCCCCGAGAAGTTGGGGGGAGGGGTCGGCAATTGATCCGGTGCCTAGAGAAGGTGGCGCGGGGTAAAC
TGGGAAAGTGATGTCGTGTACTGGCTCCGCCTTTTTCCCGAGGGTGGGGGAGAACCGTATATAAGTGCAG
TAGTCGCCGTGAACGTTCTTTTTCGCAACGGGTTTGCCGCCAGAACACAGGACCGGTTCTAGAGCGCTGC
CACCATGGACAAGAAGTACAGCATCGGCCTGGACATCGGCACCAACTCTGTGGGCTGGGCCGTGATCACC
GACGAGTACAAGGTGCCCAGCAAGAAATTCAAGGTGCTGGGCAACACCGACCGGCACAGCATCAAGAAGA
ACCTGATCGGAGCCCTGCTGTTCGACAGCGGCGAAACAGCCGAGGCCACCCGGCTGAAGAGAACCGCCAG
AAGAAGATACACCAGACGGAAGAACCGGATCTGCTATCTGCAAGAGATCTTCAGCAACGAGATGGCCAAG
GTGGACGACAGCTTCTTCCACAGACTGGAAGAGTCCTTCCTGGTGGAAGAGGATAAGAAGCACGAGCGGC
ACCCCATCTTCGGCAACATCGTGGACGAGGTGGCCTACCACGAGAAGTACCCCACCATCTACCACCTGAG
AAAGAAACTGGTGGACAGCACCGACAAGGCCGACCTGCGGCTGATCTATCTGGCCCTGGCCCACATGATC
AAGTTCCGGGGCCACTTCCTGATCGAGGGCGACCTGAACCCCGACAACAGCGACGTGGACAAGCTGTTCA
TCCAGCTGGTGCAGACCTACAACCAGCTGTTCGAGGAAAACCCCATCAACGCCAGCGGCGTGGACGCCAA
GGCCATCCTGTCTGCCAGACTGAGCAAGAGCAGACGGCTGGAAAATCTGATCGCCCAGCTGCCCGGCGAG
AAGAAGAATGGCCTGTTCGGAAACCTGATTGCCCTGAGCCTGGGCCTGACCCCCAACTTCAAGAGCAACT
TCGACCTGGCCGAGGATGCCAAACTGCAGCTGAGCAAGGACACCTACGACGACGACCTGGACAACCTGCT
GGCCCAGATCGGCGACCAGTACGCCGACCTGTTTCTGGCCGCCAAGAACCTGTCCGACGCCATCCTGCTG
AGCGACATCCTGAGAGTGAACACCGAGATCACCAAGGCCCCCCTGAGCGCCTCTATGATCAAGAGATACG
ACGAGCACCACCAGGACCTGACCCTGCTGAAAGCTCTCGTGCGGCAGCAGCTGCCTGAGAAGTACAAAGA
GATTTTCTTCGACCAGAGCAAGAACGGCTACGCCGGCTACATTGACGGCGGAGCCAGCCAGGAAGAGTTC
TACAAGTTCATCAAGCCCATCCTGGAAAAGATGGACGGCACCGAGGAACTGCTCGTGAAGCTGAACAGAG
AGGACCTGCTGCGGAAGCAGCGGACCTTCGACAACGGCAGCATCCCCCACCAGATCCACCTGGGAGAGCT
GCACGCCATTCTGCGGCGGCAGGAAGATTTTTACCCATTCCTGAAGGACAACCGGGAAAAGATCGAGAAG
ATCCTGACCTTCCGCATCCCCTACTACGTGGGCCCTCTGGCCAGGGGAAACAGCAGATTCGCCTGGATGA
CCAGAAAGAGCGAGGAAACCATCACCCCCTGGAACTTCGAGGAAGTGGTGGACAAGGGCGCTTCCGCCCA
GAGCTTCATCGAGCGGATGACCAACTTCGATAAGAACCTGCCCAACGAGAAGGTGCTGCCCAAGCACAGC
CTGCTGTACGAGTACTTCACCGTGTATAACGAGCTGACCAAAGTGAAATACGTGACCGAGGGAATGAGAA
AGCCCGCCTTCCTGAGCGGCGAGCAGAAAAAGGCCATCGTGGACCTGCTGTTCAAGACCAACCGGAAAGT
GACCGTGAAGCAGCTGAAAGAGGACTACTTCAAGAAAATCGAGTGCTTCGACTCCGTGGAAATCTCCGGC
GTGGAAGATCGGTTCAACGCCTCCCTGGGCACATACCACGATCTGCTGAAAATTATCAAGGACAAGGACT
TCCTGGACAATGAGGAAAACGAGGACATTCTGGAAGATATCGTGCTGACCCTGACACTGTTTGAGGACAG
AGAGATGATCGAGGAACGGCTGAAAACCTATGCCCACCTGTTCGACGACAAAGTGATGAAGCAGCTGAAG
CGGCGGAGATACACCGGCTGGGGCAGGCTGAGCCGGAAGCTGATCAACGGCATCCGGGACAAGCAGTCCG
GCAAGACAATCCTGGATTTCCTGAAGTCCGACGGCTTCGCCAACAGAAACTTCATGCAGCTGATCCACGA
CGACAGCCTGACCTTTAAAGAGGACATCCAGAAAGCCCAGGTGTCCGGCCAGGGCGATAGCCTGCACGAG
CACATTGCCAATCTGGCCGGCAGCCCCGCCATTAAGAAGGGCATCCTGCAGACAGTGAAGGTGGTGGACG
AGCTCGTGAAAGTGATGGGCCGGCACAAGCCCGAGAACATCGTGATCGAAATGGCCAGAGAGAACCAGAC
CACCCAGAAGGGACAGAAGAACAGCCGCGAGAGAATGAAGCGGATCGAAGAGGGCATCAAAGAGCTGGGC
AGCCAGATCCTGAAAGAACACCCCGTGGAAAACACCCAGCTGCAGAACGAGAAGCTGTACCTGTACTACC
TGCAGAATGGGCGGGATATGTACGTGGACCAGGAACTGGACATCAACCGGCTGTCCGACTACGATGTGGA
CCATATCGTGCCTCAGAGCTTTCTGAAGGACGACTCCATCGACAACAAGGTGCTGACCAGAAGCGACAAG
AACCGGGGCAAGAGCGACAACGTGCCCTCCGAAGAGGTCGTGAAGAAGATGAAGAACTACTGGCGGCAGC
TGCTGAACGCCAAGCTGATTACCCAGAGAAAGTTCGACAATCTGACCAAGGCCGAGAGAGGCGGCCTGAG
CGAACTGGATAAGGCCGGCTTCATCAAGAGACAGCTGGTGGAAACCCGGCAGATCACAAAGCACGTGGCA
CAGATCCTGGACTCCCGGATGAACACTAAGTACGACGAGAATGACAAGCTGATCCGGGAAGTGAAAGTGA
TCACCCTGAAGTCCAAGCTGGTGTCCGATTTCCGGAAGGATTTCCAGTTTTACAAAGTGCGCGAGATCAA
CAACTACCACCACGCCCACGACGCCTACCTGAACGCCGTCGTGGGAACCGCCCTGATCAAAAAGTACCCT
AAGCTGGAAAGCGAGTTCGTGTACGGCGACTACAAGGTGTACGACGTGCGGAAGATGATCGCCAAGAGCG
AGCAGGAAATCGGCAAGGCTACCGCCAAGTACTTCTTCTACAGCAACATCATGAACTTTTTCAAGACCGA
GATTACCCTGGCCAACGGCGAGATCCGGAAGCGGCCTCTGATCGAGACAAACGGCGAAACCGGGGAGATC
GTGTGGGATAAGGGCCGGGATTTTGCCACCGTGCGGAAAGTGCTGAGCATGCCCCAAGTGAATATCGTGA
AAAAGACCGAGGTGCAGACAGGCGGCTTCAGCAAAGAGTCTATCCTGCCCAAGAGGAACAGCGATAAGCT
GATCGCCAGAAAGAAGGACTGGGACCCTAAGAAGTACGGCGGCTTCGACAGCCCCACCGTGGCCTATTCT
GTGCTGGTGGTGGCCAAAGTGGAAAAGGGCAAGTCCAAGAAACTGAAGAGTGTGAAAGAGCTGCTGGGGA
TCACCATCATGGAAAGAAGCAGCTTCGAGAAGAATCCCATCGACTTTCTGGAAGCCAAGGGCTACAAAGA
AGTGAAAAAGGACCTGATCATCAAGCTGCCTAAGTACTCCCTGTTCGAGCTGGAAAACGGCCGGAAGAGA
ATGCTGGCCTCTGCCGGCGAACTGCAGAAGGGAAACGAACTGGCCCTGCCCTCCAAATATGTGAACTTCC
TGTACCTGGCCAGCCACTATGAGAAGCTGAAGGGCTCCCCCGAGGATAATGAGCAGAAACAGCTGTTTGT
GGAACAGCACAAGCACTACCTGGACGAGATCATCGAGCAGATCAGCGAGTTCTCCAAGAGAGTGATCCTG
GCCGACGCTAATCTGGACAAAGTGCTGTCCGCCTACAACAAGCACCGGGATAAGCCCATCAGAGAGCAGG
CCGAGAATATCATCCACCTGTTTACCCTGACCAATCTGGGAGCCCCTGCCGCCTTCAAGTACTTTGACAC
CACCATCGACCGGAAGAGGTACACCAGCACCAAAGAGGTGCTGGACGCCACCCTGATCCACCAGAGCATC
ACCGGCCTGTACGAGACACGGATCGACCTGTCTCAGCTGGGAGGCGACAAGCGACCTGCCGCCACAAAGA
AGGCTGGACAGGCTAAGAAGAAGAAAGATTACAAAGACGATGACGATAAGGGATCCGGCGCAACAAACTT
CTCTCTGCTGAAACAAGCCGGAGATGTCGAAGAGAATCCTGGACCGACCGAGTACAAGCCCACGGTGCGC
CTCGCCACCCGCGACGACGTCCCCAGGGCCGTACGCACCCTCGCCGCCGCGTTCGCCGACTACCCCGCCA
CGCGCCACACCGTCGATCCGGACCGCCACATCGAGCGGGTCACCGAGCTGCAAGAACTCTTCCTCACGCG
CGTCGGGCTCGACATCGGCAAGGTGTGGGTCGCGGACGACGGCGCCGCGGTGGCGGTCTGGACCACGCCG
GAGAGCGTCGAAGCGGGGGCGGTGTTCGCCGAGATCGGCCCGCGCATGGCCGAGTTGAGCGGTTCCCGGC
TGGCCGCGCAGCAACAGATGGAAGGCCTCCTGGCGCCGCACCGGCCCAAGGAGCCCGCGTGGTTCCTGGC
CACCGTCGGAGTCTCGCCCGACCACCAGGGCAAGGGTCTGGGCAGCGCCGTCGTGCTCCCCGGAGTGGAG
GCGGCCGAGCGCGCCGGGGTGCCCGCCTTCCTGGAGACCTCCGCGCCCCGCAACCTCCCCTTCTACGAGC
GGCTCGGCTTCACCGTCACCGCCGACGTCGAGGTGCCCGAAGGACCGCGCACCTGGTGCATGACCCGCAA
GCCCGGTGCCTGAACGCGTTAAGTCGACAATCAACCTCTGGATTACAAAATTTGTGAAAGATTGACTGGT
ATTCTTAACTATGTTGCTCCTTTTACGCTATGTGGATACGCTGCTTTAATGCCTTTGTATCATGCTATTG
CTTCCCGTATGGCTTTCATTTTCTCCTCCTTGTATAAATCCTGGTTGCTGTCTCTTTATGAGGAGTTGTG
GCCCGTTGTCAGGCAACGTGGCGTGGTGTGCACTGTGTTTGCTGACGCAACCCCCACTGGTTGGGGCATT
GCCACCACCTGTCAGCTCCTTTCCGGGACTTTCGCTTTCCCCCTCCCTATTGCCACGGCGGAACTCATCG
CCGCCTGCCTTGCCCGCTGCTGGACAGGGGCTCGGCTGTTGGGCACTGACAATTCCGTGGTGTTGTCGGG
GAAATCATCGTCCTTTCCTTGGCTGCTCGCCTGTGTTGCCACCTGGATTCTGCGCGGGACGTCCTTCTGC
TACGTCCCTTCGGCCCTCAATCCAGCGGACCTTCCTTCCCGCGGCCTGCTGCCGGCTCTGCGGCCTCTTC
CGCGTCTTCGCCTTCGCCCTCAGACGAGTCGGATCTCCCTTTGGGCCGCCTCCCCGCGTCGACTTTAAGA
CCAATGACTTACAAGGCAGCTGTAGATCTTAGCCACTTTTTAAAAGAAAAGGGGGGACTGGAAGGGCTAA
TTCACTCCCAACGAAGACAAGATCTGCTTTTTGCTTGTACTGGGTCTCTCTGGTTAGACCAGATCTGAGC
CTGGGAGCTCTCTGGCTAACTAGGGAACCCACTGCTTAAGCCTCAATAAAGCTTGCCTTGAGTGCTTCAA
GTAGTGTGTGCCCGTCTGTTGTGTGACTCTGGTAACTAGAGATCCCTCAGACCCTTTTAGTCAGTGTGGA
AAATCTCTAGCAGGGCCCGTTTAAACCCGCTGATCAGCCTCGACTGTGCCTTCTAGTTGCCAGCCATCTG
TTGTTTGCCCCTCCCCCGTGCCTTCCTTGACCCTGGAAGGTGCCACTCCCACTGTCCTTTCCTAATAAAA
TGAGGAAATTGCATCGCATTGTCTGAGTAGGTGTCATTCTATTCTGGGGGGTGGGGTGGGGCAGGACAGC
AAGGGGGAGGATTGGGAAGACAATAGCAGGCATGCTGGGGATGCGGTGGGCTCTATGGCTTCTGAGGCGG
AAAGAACCAGCTGGGGCTCTAGGGGGTATCCCC
[124 nt withheld, positions 10464-10587]
C
[91 nt withheld, positions 10589-10679]
A
[49 nt withheld, positions 10681-10729]
CCTTTGACGTTGGAGTCCACGTTCTTT
[37 nt withheld, positions 10757-10793]
ACCCTATCTCGGTCTATTCTTTTGATTTATAAGGGATTTTGCCGATTTCGGCCTATTGGTTAAAAAATGA
GCTGATTTAACAAAAATTTAACGCGAATTAATTCTGTGGAATGTGTGTCAGTTAGGGTGTGGAAAGTCCC
CAGGCTCCCCAGCAGGCAGAAGTATGCAAAGCATGCATCTCAATTAGTCAGCAACCAGGTGTGGAAAGTC
CCCAGGCTCCCCAGCAGGCAGAAGTATGCAAAGCATGCATCTCAATTAGTCAGCAACCATAGTCCCGCCC
CTAACTCCGCCCATCCCGCCCCTAACTCCGCCCAGTTCCGCCCATTCTCCGCCCCATGGCTGACTAATTT
TTTTTATTTATGCAGAGGCCGAGGCCGCCTCTGCCTCTGAGCTATTCCAGAAGTAGTGAGGAGGCTTTTT
TGGAGGCCTAGGCTTTTGCAAAAAGCTCCCGGGAGCTTGTATATCCATTTTCGGATCTGATCAGCACGTG
TTGACAATTAATCATCGGCATAGTATATCGGCATAGTATAATACGACAAGGTGAGGAACTAAACCATGGC
CAAGTTGACCAGTGCCGTTCCGGTGCTCACCGCGCGCGACGTCGCCGGAGCGGTCGAGTTCTGGACCGAC
CGGCTCGGGTTCTCCCGGGACTTCGTGGAGGACGACTTCGCCGGTGTGGTCCGGGACGACGTGACCCTGT
TCATCAGCGCGGTCCAGGACCAGGTGGTGCCGGACAACACCCTGGCCTGGGTGTGGGTGCGCGGCCTGGA
CGAGCTGTACGCCGAGTGGTCGGAGGTCGTGTCCACGAACTTCCGGGACGCCTCCGGGCCGGCCATGACC
GAGATCGGCGAGCAGCCGTGGGGGCGGGAGTTCGCCCTGCGCGACCCGGCCGGCAACTGCGTGCACTTCG
TGGCCGAGGAGCAGGACTGACACGTGCTACGAGATTTCGATTCCACCGCCGCCTTCTATGAAAGGTTGGG
CTTCGGAATCGTTTTCCGGGACGCCGGCTGGATGATCCTCCAGCGCGGGGATCTCATGCTGGAGTTCTTC
GCCCACCCCAACTTGTTTATTGCAGCTTATAATGGTTACAAATAAAGCAATAGCATCACAAATTTCACAA
ATAAAGCATTTTTTTCACTGCATTCTAGTTGTGGTTTGTCCAAACTCATCAATGTATCTTATCATGTCTG
TATACCGTCGACCTCTAGCTAGAGCTTGGCGTAATCATGGTCATAGCTGTTTCCTGTGTGAAATTGTTAT
CCGCTCACAATTCCACACAACATACGAGCCGGAAGCATAAAGTGTAAAGCCTGGGGTGCCTAATGAGTGA
GCTAACTCACATTAATTGCGTTGCGCTCACTGCCCGCTTTCCAGTCGGGAAACCTGTCGTGCCAGCTGCA
TTAATGAATCGGCCAACGCGCGGGGAGAGGCGGTTTGCGTATTGGGCGCTCTTCCGCTTCCTCGCTCACT
GACTCGCTGCGCTCGGTCGTTCGGCTGCGGCGAGCGGTATCAGCTCACTCAAAGGCGGTAATACGGTTAT
CCACAGAATCAGGGGATAACGCAGGAAAGAACATGTGAGCAAAAGGCCAGCAAAAGGCCAGGAACCGTAA
AAAGGCCGCGTTGCTGGCGTTTTTCCATAGGCTCCGCCCCCCTGACGAGCATCACAAAAATCGACGCTCA
AGTCAGAGGTGGCGAAACCCGACAGGACTATAAAGATACCAGGCGTTTCCCCCTGGAAGCTCCCTCGTGC
GCTCTCCTGTTCCGACCCTGCCGCTTACCGGATACCTGTCCGCCTTTCTCCCTTCGGGAAGCGTGGCGCT
TTCTCATAGCTCACGCTGTAGGTATCTCAGTTCGGTGTAGGTCGTTCGCTCCAAGCTGGGCTGTGTGCAC
GAACCCCCCGTTCAGCCCGACCGCTGCGCCTTATCCGGTAACTATCGTCTTGAGTCCAACCCGGTAAGAC
ACGACTTATCGCCACTGGCAGCAGCCACTGGTAACAGGATTAGCAGAGCGAGGTATGTAGGCGGTGCTAC
AGAGTTCTTGAAGTGGTGGCCTAACTACGGCTACACTAGAAGAACAGTATTTGGTATCTGCGCTCTGCTG
AAGCCAGTTACCTTCGGAAAAAGAGTTGGTAGCTCTTGATCCGGCAAACAAACCACCGCTGGTAGCGGTG
GTTTTTTTGTTTGCAAGCAGCAGATTACGCGCAGAAAAAAAGGATCTCAA
Features (pLannotate 1.2.2; 33 found; start..end, strand, type, name):
    171..1031    -  CDS            AmpR: β-lactamase; bla; confers resistance to ampicillin, carbenicillin, and related antibiotics
   1032..1136    -  promoter       AmpR promoter: bla
   1195..1247    -  misc_feature   bom (fragment): basis of mobility region from pBR322
   1402..1781    +  enhancer       CMV enhancer: human cytomegalovirus immediate early enhancer
   1782..1981    +  promoter       CMV promoter: human cytomegalovirus (CMV) immediate early promoter
   1999..2179    +  LTR            5' LTR (truncated): truncated 5' long terminal repeat (LTR) from HIV-1
   2226..2351    +  misc_feature   HIV-1 Ψ: packaging signal of human immunodeficiency virus type 1
   2335..2698    +  CDS            HIV-1 gag (fragment): gag protein from human immunodeficiency virus 1; gag
   2844..3077    +  misc_feature   RRE: The Rev response element (RRE) of HIV-1 allows for Rev-dependent mRNA export from the nucleus to the cytoplasm.
   3454..3554    +  CDS            Rev (fragment): human immunodeficiency virus 1 (HIV-1) Rev protein; rev; enhances nuclear export of unspliced and incompletely spliced viral mRNAs
   3604..3721    +  misc_feature   cPPT/CTS: central polypurine tract and central termination sequence of HIV-1
   3772..4012    +  promoter       U6 promoter: RNA polymerase III promoter for human U6 snRNA
   4042..4117    +  misc_RNA       gRNA scaffold: guide RNA scaffold for the Streptococcus pyogenes CRISPR/Cas9 system
   4135..4153    +  CDS            small t antigen (fragment): SV40 (simian virus 40) small t antigen
   4179..4390    +  promoter       EF-1α core promoter: core promoter for human elongation factor EF-1α
   4415..8518    +  CDS            Cas9: Cas9 (Csn1) endonuclease from the Streptococcus pyogenes Type II CRISPR/Cas system generates RNA-guided double strand breaks in DNA
   8656..9253    +  CDS            PuroR (fragment): puromycin N-acetyltransferase; pac from Streptomyces; confers resistance to puromycin
   9269..9857    +  misc_feature   WPRE: woodchuck hepatitis virus posttranscriptional regulatory element
   9908..9927    +  misc_feature   cPPT/CTS (fragment): central polypurine tract and central termination sequence of HIV-1
   9929..10162   +  LTR            3' LTR (ΔU3): self-inactivating 3' long terminal repeat (LTR) from HIV-1
  10194..10418   +  polyA_signal   bGH poly(A) signal: bovine growth hormone polyadenylation signal
  10422..10443   +  promoter       SV40 promoter (fragment): SV40 enhancer and early promoter
  10464..10892   +  rep_origin     f1 ori (sequence partly withheld): f1 bacteriophage origin of replication; arrow indicates direction of (+) strand synthesis
  10906..11235   +  promoter       SV40 promoter: SV40 enhancer and early promoter
  11283..11330   +  promoter       EM7 promoter: synthetic bacterial promoter&nbsp
  11349..11723   +  CDS            BleoR: antibiotic-binding protein; Sh ble from Streptoalloteichus hindustanus; confers resistance to bleomycin, phleomycin, and Zeocin™
  11733..11858   +  CDS            ble (fragment): BLE_KLEPN - Experimental evidence at protein level: Swiss-Prot protein existence level 1. Binding protein with a strong affinity to the bleomycin family of antibiotics. Binds to CL990; an antimitotic-antibiotic compound. From Klebsiella pneumoniae.
  11853..11974   +  polyA_signal   SV40 poly(A) signal: SV40 polyadenylation signal
  12045..12067   -  protein_bind   lac operator (fragment): The lac repressor binds to the lac operator to inhibit transcription in E. coli. This inhibition can be relieved by adding lactose or isopropyl-β-D-thiogalactopyranoside (IPTG). lac repressor encoded by lacI
  12071..12101   -  promoter       lac promoter: promoter for the E. coli lac operon
  12116..12137   -  protein_bind   CAP binding site: CAP binding activates transcription in the presence of cAMP. E. coli catabolite activator protein
  12150..12242   -  CDS            lacI (fragment): lac repressor; lacI; The lac repressor binds to the lac operator to inhibit transcription in E. coli. This inhibition can be relieved by adding lactose or isopropyl-β-D-thiogalactopyranoside (IPTG).
  12425..13013   -  rep_origin     ori: high-copy-number ColE1/pMB1/pBR322/pUC origin of replication
