[The description below was written by a language model from this plasmid's Addgene catalogue record and pLannotate feature annotations shown in this document.]
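Description:
pLentiCRISPRv2-sgFXN-1 is an all-in-one lentiviral CRISPR knockout plasmid built on the pLentiCRISPRv2 backbone, carrying both Streptococcus pyogenes Cas9 and a single guide RNA directed against human frataxin (FXN). It is propagated in E. coli as a high-copy plasmid through a ColE1/pUC-type origin with ampicillin selection from the β-lactamase gene. The backbone also contains an f1 origin and an SV40/EM7-driven bleomycin/Zeocin resistance cassette located outside the viral transfer region.

The transfer cassette has the layout of a self-inactivating HIV-1-based vector. A CMV enhancer/promoter fused to a truncated 5' LTR drives production of the genomic RNA in packaging cells. This is followed by the Ψ packaging signal with a gag fragment, the Rev response element for nuclear export, and the cPPT/CTS, which aids nuclear import of the reverse-transcribed genome. The region ends with a ΔU3 3' LTR and a downstream bGH polyadenylation signal.

Within this region, a human U6 RNA polymerase III promoter expresses the FXN-targeting spacer joined to the S. pyogenes gRNA scaffold. An EF-1α core promoter drives Cas9, followed by the puromycin N-acetyltransferase coding sequence. The feature table does not annotate the linker between these two coding regions. A WPRE downstream enhances transcript expression.

After packaging and transduction, the integrated provirus lets transduced mammalian cells be selected with puromycin while Cas9 introduces double-strand breaks at the FXN locus to disrupt the gene. The associated publication concerns frataxin loss, iron-sulfur cluster biogenesis and hypoxia, which is consistent with using the plasmid to generate frataxin-deficient human cell models. The "-1" in the name suggests it is one of several FXN guides, though the record does not say so.
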