Addgene plasmid #246017: pLentiCRISPRv2-sgFXN-1
Purpose: All-in-one CRISPRko plasmid containing Cas9 and guide RNA targeting FXN
Depositing lab: Vamsi Mootha. Depositing organization: Broad Institute. Publication: Hypoxia Rescues Frataxin Loss by Restoring Iron Sulfur Cluster Biogenesis. Ast T, Meisel JD, Patra S, Wang H, Grange RMH, Kim SH, Calvo SE, Orefice LL, Nagashima F, Ichinose F, Zapol WM, Ruvkun G, Barondeau DP, Mootha VK. Cell. 2019 May 30;177(6):1507-1521.e16. doi: 10.1016/j.cell.2019.03.045. Epub 2019 Apr 25. PubMed 31031004.
Backbone
  Vector backbone: pLentiCRISPRv2 (Addgene #52961)
  Vector type: Mammalian Expression, Lentiviral, CRISPR
  Selectable markers: Puromycin
Growth in bacteria
  Bacterial resistance: Ampicillin, 100 μg/mL
  Growth temperature: 37°C
  Growth strain: NEB Stable
  Copy number: High Copy
Gene/Insert
  Gene/Insert name: Frataxin (alt name: FXN)
  gRNA/shRNA sequence: cggcgcggatacttactgcg
  Species: H. sapiens (human)
  Entrez Gene: FXN (a.k.a. CyaY, FA, FARR, FRDA, X25)
Terms and licenses: Academic/Nonprofit Terms; Industry Terms: Not Available to Industry
How to cite: pLentiCRISPRv2-sgFXN-1 was a gift from Vamsi Mootha (Addgene plasmid # 246017 ; http://n2t.net/addgene:246017 ; RRID:Addgene_246017)
